>Addgene plasmid #149060 | pGBW-m4046520 | depositor full sequence | sequence record 291513 | Full Sequence
GCGGCCGCTTGCTATATTGAAGTACGGATTAGAAGCCGCCGAGCGGGCGACAGCCCTCCGACGGAAGACT
CTCCTCCGTGCGTCCTCGTCTTCACCGGTCGCGTTCCTGAAACGCAGATGTGCCTCGCGCCGCACTGCTC
CGAACAATAAAGATTCTACAATACTAGCTTTTATGGTTATGAAGAGGAAAAATTGGCAGTAACCTGGCCC
CACAAACCTTCAAATTAACGAATCAAATTAACAACCATAGGATGATAATGCGATTAGTTTTTTAGCCTTA
TTTCTGGGGTAATTAATCAGCGAAGCGATGATTTTTGATCTATTAACAGATATATAAATGGAAAAGCTGC
ATAACCACTTTAACTAATACTTTCAACATTTTCAGTTTGTATTACTTCTTATTCAAATGTCATAAAAGTA
TCAACAAAAAATTGTTAATATACCTCTATACTTTAACGTCAAGGAGAAAAAACTATAATGTACACTCGCT
ATGTCGATAACAACTTCTGTGGCCCTGATGGCTACCCTCTTGAGTGCATTAAAGACCTTCTAGCACGTGC
TGGTAAAGCTTCATGCACTTTGTCCGAACAACTGGACTTTATTGACACTAAGAGGGGTGTATACTGCTGC
CGTGAACATGAGCATGAAATTGCTTGGTACACGGAACGTTCTGAAAAGAGCTATGAATTGCAGACACCTT
TTGAAATTAAATTGGCAAAGAAATTTGACACCTTCAATGGGGAATGTCCAAATTTTGTATTTCCCTTAAA
TTCCATAATCAAGACTATTCAACCAAGGGTTGAAAAGAAAAAGCTTGATGGCTTTATGGGTAGAATTCGA
TCTGTCTATCCAGTTGCGTCACCAAATGAATGCAACCAAATGTGCCTTTCAACTCTCATGAAGTGTGATC
ATTGTGGTGAAACTTCATGGCAGACGGGCGATTTTGTTAAAGCCACTTGCGAATTTTGTGGCACTGAGAA
TTTGACTAAAGAAGGTGCCACTACTTGTGGTTACTTACCCCAAAATGCTGTTGTTAAAATTTATTGTCCA
GCATGTCACAATTCAGAAGTAGGACCTGAGCATAGTCTTGCCGAATACCATAATGAATCTGGCTTGAAAA
CCATTCTTCGTAAGGGTGGTCGCACTATTGCCTTTGGAGGCTGTGTGTTCTCTTATGTTGGTTGCCATAA
CAAGTGTGCCTATTGGGTTCCACGTGCTAGCGCTAACATAGGTTGTAACCATACAGGTGTTGTTGGAGAA
GGTTCCGAAGGTCTTAATGACAACCTTCTTGAAATACTCCAAAAAGAGAAAGTCAACATCAATATTGTTG
GTGACTTTAAACTTAATGAAGAGATCGCCATTATTTTGGCATCTTTTTCTGCTTCCACAAGTGCTTTTGT
GGAAACTGTGAAAGGTTTGGATTATAAAGCATTCAAACAAATTGTTGAATCCTGTGGTAATTTTAAAGTT
ACAAAAGGAAAAGCTAAAAAAGGTGCCTGGAATATTGGTGAACAGAAATCAATACTGAGTCCTCTTTATG
CATTTGCATCAGAGGCTGCTCGTGTTGTACGATCAATTTTCTCCCGCACTCTTGAAACTGCTCAAAATTC
TGTGCGTGTTTTACAGAAGGCCGCTATAACAATACTAGATGGAATTTCACAGTATTCACTGAGACTCATT
GATGCTATGATGTTCACATCTGATTTGGCTACTAACAATCTAGTTGTAATGGCCTACATTACAGGTGGTG
TTGTTCAGTTGACTTCGCAGTGGCTAACTAACATCTTTGGCACTGTTTATGAAAAACTCAAACCCGTCCT
TGATTGGCTTGAAGAGAAGTTTAAGGAAGGTGTAGAGTTTCTTAGAGACGGTTGGGAAATTGTTAAATTT
ATCTCAACCTGTGCTTGTGAAATTGTCGGTGGACAAATTGTCACCTGTGCAAAGGAAATTAAGGAGAGTG
TTCAGACATTCTTTAAGCTTGTAAATAAATTTTTGGCTTTGTGTGCTGACTCTATCATTATTGGTGGAGC
TAAACTTAAAGCCTTGAATTTAGGTGAAACATTTGTCACGCACTCAAAGGGATTGTACAGAAAGTGTGTT
AAATCCAGAGAAGAAACTGGCCTACTCATGCCTCTAAAAGCCCCAAAAGAAATTATCTTCTTAGAGGGAG
AAACACTTCCCACAGAAGTGTTAACAGAGGAAGTTGTCTTGAAAACTGGTGATTTACAACCATTAGAACA
ACCTACTAGTGAAGCTGTTGAAGCTCCATTGGTTGGTACACCAGTTTGTATTAACGGGCTTATGTTGCTC
GAAATCAAAGACACAGAAAAGTACTGTGCCCTTGCACCTAATATGATGGTAACAAACAATACCTTCACAC
TCAAAGGCCTCGTGCCGAGAGGTTCTCACCATCATCACCATCATTAAACAGGCCCCTTTTCCTTTGTCGA
TATCATGTAATTAGTTATGTCACGCTTACATTCACGCCCTCCTCCCACATCCGCTCTAACCGAAAAGGAA
GGAGTTAGACAACCTGAAGTCTAGGTCCCTATTTATTTTTTTTAATAGTTATGTTAGTATTAAGAACGTT
ATTTATATTTCAAATTTTTCTTTTTTTTCTGTACAAAGCGGCCGCCGAACCACTAGTGCACTGCAGTACA
CGGTTTCCTTGAAATTTTTTTGATTCGGTAATCTCCGAACAGAAGGAAGAACGAAGGAAGGAGCACAGAC
TTAGATTGGTATATATACGCATATGTAGTGTTGAAGAAACATGAAATTGCCCAGTATTCTTAACCCAACT
GCACAGAACAAAAACGTGCAGGAAACGAAGATAAATCATGTCGAAAGCTACATATAAGGAACGTGCTGCT
ACTCATCCTAGTCCTGTTGCTGCCAAGCTATTTAATATCATGCACGAAAAGCAAACAAACTTGTGTGCTT
CATTGGATGTTCGTACCACCAAGGAATTACTGGAGTTAGTTGAAGCATTAGGTCCCAAAATTTGTTTACT
AAAAACACATGTGGATATCTTGACTGATTTTTCCATGGAGGGCACAGTTAAGCCGCTAAAGGCATTATCC
GCCAAGTACAATTTTTTACTCTTCGAGGACAGAAAATTTGCTGACATTGGTAATACAGTCAAATTGCAGT
ACTCTGCGGGTGTATACAGAATAGCAGAATGGGCAGACATTACGAATGCACACGGTGTGGTGGGCCCAGG
TATTGTTAGCGGTTTGAAGCAGGCGGCAGAAGAAGTAACAAAGGAACCTAGAGGCCTTTTGATGTTAGCA
GAATTGTCATGCAAGGGCTCCCTATCTACTGGAGAATATACTAAGGGTACTGTTGACATTGCGAAGAGCG
ACAAAGATTTTGTTATCGGCTTTATTGCTCAAAGAGACATGGGTGGAAGAGATGAAGGTTACGATTGGTT
GATTATGACACCCGGTGTGGGTTTAGATGACAAGGGAGATGCATTGGGTCAACAGTATAGAACCGTGGAT
GATGTGGTTTCTACAGGATCTGACATTATTATTGTTGGAAGAGGACTATTTGCAAAGGGAAGGGATGCTA
AGGTAGAGGGTGAACGTTACAGAAAAGCAGGCTGGGAAGCATATTTGAGAAGATGCGGCCAGCAAAACTA
AAAAACTGTATTATAAGTAAATGCATGTATACTAAACTCACAAATTAGAGCTTCAATTTAATTATATCAG
TTATTACCCGAGTAACGAAGCATCTGTGCTTCATTTTGTAGAACAAAAATGCAACGCGAGAGCGCTAATT
TTTCAAACAAAGAATCTGAGCTGCATTTTTACAGAACAGAAATGCAACGCGAAAGCGCTATTTTACCAAC
GAAGAATCTGTGCTTCATTTTTGTAAAACAAAAATGCAACGCGAGAGCGCTAATTTTTCAAACAAAGAAT
CTGAGCTGCATTTTTACAGAACAGAAATGCAACGCGAGAGCGCTATTTTACCAACAAAGAATCTATACTT
CTTTTTTGTTCTACAAAAATGCATCCCGAGAGCGCTATTTTTCTAACAAAGCATCTTAGATTACTTTTTT
TCTCCTTTGTGCGCTCTATAATGCAGTCTCTTGATAACTTTTTGCACTGTAGGTCCGTTAAGGTTAGAAG
AAGGCTACTTTGGTGTCTATTTTCTCTTCCATAAAAAAAGCCTGACTCCACTTCCCGCGTTTACTGATTA
CTAGCGAAGCTGCGGGTGCATTTTTTCAAGATAAAGGCATCCCCGATTATATTCTATACCGATGTGGATT
GCGCATACTTTGTGAACAGAAAGTGATAGCGTTGATGATTCTTCATTGGTCAGAAAATTATGAACGGTTT
CTTCTATTTTGTCTCTATATACTACGTATAGGAAATGTTTACATTTTCGTATTGTTTTCGATTCACTCTA
TGAATAGTTCTTACTACAATTTTTTTGTCTAAAGAGTAATACTAGAGATAAACATAAAAAATGTAGAGGT
CGAGTTTAGATGCAAGTTCAAGGAGCGAAAGGTGGATGGGTAGGTTATATAGGGATATAGCACAGAGATA
TATAGCAAAGAGATACTTTTGAGCAATGTTTGTGGAAGCGGTATTCGCAATATTTTAGTAGCTCGTTACA
GTCCGGTGCGTTTTTGGTTTTTTGAAAGTGCGTCATCAGAGCGCTTTTGGTTTTCAAAAGCGCTCTGAAG
TTCCTATACTTTCTAGCTAGAGAATAGGAACTTCCCGAGCGGCCGCGTGTTACAAGCTTGACTCCAGCGT
AACTGGACTGCAATCAACTCACTGGCTCACCTTCACGGGTGGGCCTTTCTTCGGTAGAAAATCAAAGGAT
CTTCTTGAGATCCTTTTTTTCTGCGCGTAATCTGCTGCTTGCAAACAAAAAAACCACCGCTACCAGCGGT
GGTTTGTTTGCCGGATCAAGAGCTACCAACTCTTTTTCCGAGGTAACTGGCTTCAGCAGAGCGCAGATAC
CAAATACTGTTCTTCTAGTGTAGCCGTAGTTAGGCCACCACTTCAAGAACTCTGTAGCACCGCCTACATA
CCTCGCTCTGCTAATCCTGTTACCAGTGGCTGCTGCCAGTGGCGATAAGTCGTGTCTTACCGGGTTGGAC
TCAAGACGATAGTTACCGGATAAGGCGCAGCGGTCGGGCTGAACGGGGGGTTCGTGCACACAGCCCAGCT
TGGAGCGAACGACCTACACCGAACTGAGATACCTACAGCGTGAGCTATGAGAAAGCGCCACGCTTCCCGA
AGGGAGAAAGGCGGACAGGTATCCGGTAAGCGGCAGGGTCGGAACAGGAGAGCGCACGAGGGAGCTTCCA
GGGGTAAACGCCTGGTATCTTTATAGTCCTGTCGGGTTTCGCCACCTCTGACTTGAGCATCGATTTTTGT
GATGCTCGTCAGGGGGGCGGAGCCTATGGAAAAACGCCAGCAACGCAGAAAGGCCCACCCGAAGGTGAGC
CAGGTGATTACATTTGGGCCCTCATCAGAGGTTTTCACCGTCATCACCGAAACGCGCGAGGCAGCTGCGG
TAAAGCTCATCAGCGTGGTCGTGAAGCGATTCACAGATGTCTGCCTGTTCATCCGCGTCCAGCTCGTTGA
GTTTCTCCAGAAGCGTTAATGTCTGGCTTCTGATAAAGCGGGCCATGTTAAGGGCGGTTTTTTCCTGTTT
GGTCACTTACCAATGCTTAATCAGTGAGGCACCTATCTCAGCGATCTGTCTATTTCGTTCATCCATAGTT
GCCTGACTCCCCGTCGTGTAGATAACTACGATGCGGGAGGGCTTACCATCTGGCCCCAGTGCTGCAATGA
TACCGCGAGACCCACGCTCACCGGCTCCAGATTTATCAGCAATAAACCAGCCAGCCGGGAGGGCCGAGCG
CAGAAGTGATCCTGCAACTTTATCCGCCTCCATCCAGTCTATTAATTGTTGCCGGGAAGCTAGAGTAAGT
AGTTCGCCAGTTAATAGTTTGCGCAACGTTGTTGCCATTGCTACAGGCATCGTGGTGTCACGCTCGTCGT
TTGGTATGGCTTCATTCAGCTCCGGTTCCCAACGATCAAGGCGAGTTACATGATCCCCCATGTTGTGCAA
AAAAGCGGTTAGCTCCTTCGGTCCTCCGATCGTTGCCAGAAGTAAGTTGGCCGCAGTGTTATCACTCATG
GTTATGGCAGCACTGCATAATTCTCTTACTGTCATGCCATCCGTGAGATGCTTTTCTGTGACTGGTGAGT
ACTCAACCAAGTCATTCTGAGAATAGTGTATGCGGCGACCGAGTTGCTCTTGCCCGGCGTCAATACGGGA
TAATACCGCGCCACATAGCAGAACTTTAAAAGTGCTCATCATTGGAAAACGTTCTTCGGGGCGTAAACTC
TCAAGGATCTTACCGCTGTTGAGATCCAGTTCGATGTAACCCACTCGTGCACCCAACTGATCTTCAGCAT
CTTTTACTTTCACCAGCGTTTCTGGGTGAGCAAAAACAGGAAGGCAAAATGCCGCAAAAAAGGGAATAAG
GGCGACACGGAAATGTTGAATACTCATTTTAGCTTCCTTAGCTCCTGAAAATCTCGATAACTCAAAAAAT
ACGCCCGGTAGTGATCTTATTTCATTATGGTGAAAGTTGGAACCTCTTACGTGCCGATCAAGTCAAAAGC
CTCCGGTCGGAGGCTTTTGACTTTCTGCTATGGAGGTCAGGTATGATTTAAATGGTCAGTTAGA
Features (pLannotate 1.2.2; 13 found; start..end, strand, type, name):
     25..466     +  promoter       GAL1 promoter: S. cerevisiae GAL1; inducible promoter, regulated by Gal4
    481..2397    +  CDS            R1A_SARS2 (fragment): Experimental evidence at protein level: Swiss-Prot protein existence level 1. [Non-structural protein 10]: Plays a pivotal role in viral transcription by stimulating both nsp14 3'-5' exoribonuclease and nsp16 2'-O-methyltransferase activities. Therefore plays an essential role in viral mRNAs cap methylation. From Severe acute respiratory syndrome coronavirus 2 (2019-nCoV) (SARS-CoV-2).
   2453..2625    +  terminator     CYC1 terminator (fragment): S. cerevisiae CYC1; transcription terminator for CYC1
   2661..2837    +  promoter       URA3 promoter (fragment): S. cerevisiae URA3
   2838..3641    +  CDS            URA3: orotidine-5'-phosphate decarboxylase, required for uracil biosynthesis; S. cerevisiae URA3; yeast auxotrophic marker, counterselectable with 5-fluoroorotic acid (5-FOA)
   3724..4706    -  rep_origin     2μ ori: yeast 2μ plasmid origin of replication
   4784..4813    +  terminator     T3Te terminator: phage T3 early transcription terminator
   4835..5422    +  rep_origin     ori: high-copy-number ColE1/pMB1/pBR322/pUC origin of replication
   5434..5461    -  terminator     T7Te terminator: phage T7 early transcription terminator
   5485..5676    -  CDS            rop: Rop protein, which maintains plasmids at low copy number; rop
   5677..6537    -  CDS            AmpR: β-lactamase; bla; confers resistance to ampicillin, carbenicillin, and related antibiotics
   6538..6640    -  promoter       cat promoter: promoter of the E. coli cat gene encoding chloramphenicol acetyltransferase
   6641..6672    -  terminator     tonB terminator: bidirectional E. coli tonB-P14 transcription terminator
