>Addgene plasmid #149060 | pGBW-m4046520 | addgene full sequence | sequence record 297958 | Ginkgo NGS Result
GCGGCCGCTTGCTATATTGAAGTACGGATTAGAAGCCGCCGAGCGGGCGACAGCCCTCCGACGGAAGACT
CTCCTCCGTGCGTCCTCGTCTTCACCGGTCGCGTTCCTGAAACGCAGATGTGCCTCGCGCCGCACTGCTC
CGAACAATAAAGATTCTACAATACTAGCTTTTATGGTTATGAAGAGGAAAAATTGGCAGTAACCTGGCCC
CACAAACCTTCAAATTAACGAATCAAATTAACAACCATAGGATGATAATGCGATTAGTTTTTTAGCCTTA
TTTCTGGGGTAATTAATCAGCGAAGCGATGATTTTTGATCTATTAACAGATATATAAATGGAAAAGCTGC
ATAACCACTTTAACTAATACTTTCAACATTTTCAGTTTGTATTACTTCTTATTCAAATGTCATAAAAGTA
TCAACAAAAAATTGTTAATATACCTCTATACTTTAACGTCAAGGAGAAAAAACTATAATGTACACTCGCT
ATGTCGATAACAACTTCTGTGGCCCTGATGGCTACCCTCTTGAGTGCATTAAAGACCTTCTAGCACGTGC
TGGTAAAGCTTCATGCACTTTGTCCGAACAACTGGACTTTATTGACACTAAGAGGGGTGTATACTGCTGC
CGTGAACATGAGCATGAAATTGCTTGGTACACGGAACGTTCTGAAAAGAGCTATGAATTGCAGACACCTT
TTGAAATTAAATTGGCAAAGAAATTTGACACCTTCAATGGGGAATGTCCAAATTTTGTATTTCCCTTAAA
TTCCATAATCAAGACTATTCAACCAAGGGTTGAAAAGAAAAAGCTTGATGGCTTTATGGGTAGAATTCGA
TCTGTCTATCCAGTTGCGTCACCAAATGAATGCAACCAAATGTGCCTTTCAACTCTCATGAAGTGTGATC
ATTGTGGTGAAACTTCATGGCAGACGGGCGATTTTGTTAAAGCCACTTGCGAATTTTGTGGCACTGAGAA
TTTGACTAAAGAAGGTGCCACTACTTGTGGTTACTTACCCCAAAATGCTGTTGTTAAAATTTATTGTCCA
GCATGTCACAATTCAGAAGTAGGACCTGAGCATAGTCTTGCCGAATACCATAATGAATCTGGCTTGAAAA
CCATTCTTCGTAAGGGTGGTCGCACTATTGCCTTTGGAGGCTGTGTGTTCTCTTATGTTGGTTGCCATAA
CAAGTGTGCCTATTGGGTTCCACGTGCTAGCGCTAACATAGGTTGTAACCATACAGGTGTTGTTGGAGAA
GGTTCCGAAGGTCTTAATGACAACCTTCTTGAAATACTCCAAAAAGAGAAAGTCAACATCAATATTGTTG
GTGACTTTAAACTTAATGAAGAGATCGCCATTATTTTGGCATCTTTTTCTGCTTCCACAAGTGCTTTTGT
GGAAACTGTGAAAGGTTTGGATTATAAAGCATTCAAACAAATTGTTGAATCCTGTGGTAATTTTAAAGTT
ACAAAAGGAAAAGCTAAAAAAGGTGCCTGGAATATTGGTGAACAGAAATCAATACTGAGTCCTCTTTATG
CATTTGCATCAGAGGCTGCTCGTGTTGTACGATCAATTTTCTCCCGCACTCTTGAAACTGCTCAAAATTC
TGTGCGTGTTTTACAGAAGGCCGCTATAACAATACTAGATGGAATTTCACAGTATTCACTGAGACTCATT
GATGCTATGATGTTCACATCTGATTTGGCTACTAACAATCTAGTTGTAATGGCCTACATTACAGGTGGTG
TTGTTCAGTTGACTTCGCAGTGGCTAACTAACATCTTTGGCACTGTTTATGAAAAACTCAAACCCGTCCT
TGATTGGCTTGAAGAGAAGTTTAAGGAAGGTGTAGAGTTTCTTAGAGACGGTTGGGAAATTGTTAAATTT
ATCTCAACCTGTGCTTGTGAAATTGTCGGTGGACAAATTGTCACCTGTGCAAAGGAAATTAAGGAGAGTG
TTCAGACATTCTTTAAGCTTGTAAATAAATTTTTGGCTTTGTGTGCTGACTCTATCATTATTGGTGGAGC
TAAACTTAAAGCCTTGAATTTAGGTGAAACATTTGTCACGCACTCAAAGGGATTGTACAGAAAGTGTGTT
AAATCCAGAGAAGAAACTGGCCTACTCATGCCTCTAAAAGCCCCAAAAGAAATTATCTTCTTAGAGGGAG
AAACACTTCCCACAGAAGTGTTAACAGAGGAAGTTGTCTTGAAAACTGGTGATTTACAACCATTAGAACA
ACCTACTAGTGAAGCTGTTGAAGCTCCATTGGTTGGTACACCAGTTTGTATTAACGGGCTTATGTTGCTC
GAAATCAAAGACACAGAAAAGTACTGTGCCCTTGCACCTAATATGATGGTAACAAACAATACCTTCACAC
TCAAAGGCCTCGTGCCGAGAGGTTCTCACCATCATCACCATCATTAAACAGGCCCCTTTTCCTTTGTCGA
TATCATGTAATTAGTTATGTCACGCTTACATTCACGCCCTCCTCCCACATCCGCTCTAACCGAAAAGGAA
GGAGTTAGACAACCTGAAGTCTAGGTCCCTATTTATTTTTTTTAATAGTTATGTTAGTATNAAGAACGTT
ATTTATATTTCAAATTTTTCTTTTTTTTCTGTACAAAGCGGCCGCCGAACCACTAGTGCACTGCAGTACA
CGGTTTCCTTGAAATTTTTTTGATTCGGTAATCTCCGAACAGAAGGAAGAACGAAGGAAGGAGCACAGAC
TTAGATTGGTATATATACGCATATGTAGTGTTGAAGAAACATGAAATTGCCCAGTATTCTTAACCCAACT
GCACAGAACAAAAACGTGCAGGAAACGAAGATAAATCATGTCGAAAGCTACATATAAGGAACGTGCTGCT
ACTCATCCTAGTCCTGTTGCTGCCAAGCTATTTAATATCATGCACGAAAAGCAAACAAACTTGTGTGCTT
CATTGGATGTTCGTACCACCAAGGAATTACTGGAGTTAGTTGAAGCATTAGGTCCCAAAATTTGTTTACT
AAAAACACATGTGGATATCTTGACTGATTTTTCCATGGAGGGCACAGTTAAGCCGCTAAAGGCATTATCC
GCCAAGTACAATTTTTTACTCTTCGAGGACAGAAAATTTGCTGACATTGGTAATACAGTCAAATTGCAGT
ACTCTGCGGGTGTATACAGAATAGCAGAATGGGCAGACATTACGAATGCACACGGTGTGGTGGGCCCAGG
TATTGTTAGCGGTTTGAAGCAGGCGGCAGAAGAAGTAACAAAGGAACCTAGAGGCCTTTTGATGTTAGCA
GAATTGTCATGCAAGGGCTCCCTATCTACTGGAGAATATACTAAGGGTACTGTTGACATTGCGAAGAGCG
ACAAAGATTTTGTTATCGGCTTTATTGCTCAAAGAGACATGGGTGGAAGAGATGAAGGTTACGATTGGTT
GATTATGACACCCGGTGTGGGTTTAGATGACAAGGGAGATGCATTGGGTCAACAGTATAGAACCGTGGAT
GATGTGGTTTCTACAGGATCTGACATTATTATTGTTGGAAGAGGACTATTTGCAAAGGGAAGGGATGCTA
AGGTAGAGGGTGAACGTTACAGAAAAGCAGGCTGGGAAGCATATTTGAGAAGATGCGGCCAGCAAAACTA
AAAAACTGTATTATAAGTAAATGCATGTATACTAAACTCACAAATTAGAGCTTCAATTTAATTATATCAG
TTATTACCCGAGTAACGAAGCATCTGTGCTTCATTTTGTAGAACAAAAATGCAACGCGAGAGCGCTAATT
TTTCAAACAAAGAATCTGAGCTGCATTTTTACAGAACAGAAATGCAACGCGAAAGCGCTATTTTACCAAC
GAAGAATCTGTGCTTCATTTTTGTAAAACAAAAATGCAACGCGAGAGCGCTAATTTTTCAAACAAAGAAT
CTGAGCTGCATTTTTACAGAACAGAAATGCAACGCGAGAGCGCTATTTTACCAACAAAGAATCTATACTT
CTTTTTTGTTCTACAAAAATGCATCCCGAGAGCGCTATTTTTCTAACAAAGCATCTTAGATTACTTTTTT
TCTCCTTTGTGCGCTCTATAATGCAGTCTCTTGATAACTTTTTGCACTGTAGGTCCGTTAAGGTTAGAAG
AAGGCTACTTTGGTGTCTATTTTCTCTTCCATAAAAAAAGCCTGACTCCACTTCCCGCGTTTACTGATTA
CTAGCGAAGCTGCGGGTGCATTTTTTCAAGATAAAGGCATCCCCGATTATATTCTATACCGATGTGGATT
GCGCATACTTTGTGAACAGAAAGTGATAGCGTTGATGATTCTTCATTGGTCAGAAAATTATGAACGGTTT
CTTCTATTTTGTCTCTATATACTACGTATAGGAAATGTTTACATTTTCGTATTGTTTTCGATTCACTCTA
TGAATAGTTCTTACTACAATTTTTTTGTCTAAAGAGTAATACTAGAGATAAACATAAAAAATGTAGAGGT
CGAGTTTAGATGCAAGTTCAAGGAGCGAAAGGTGGATGGGTAGGTTATATAGGGATATAGCACAGAGATA
TATAGCAAAGAGATACTTTTGAGCAATGTTTGTGGAAGCGGTATTCGCAATATTTTAGTAGCTCGTTACA
GTCCGGTGCGTTTTTGGTTTTTTGAAAGTGCGTCATCAGAGCGCTTTTGGTTTTCAAAAGCGCTCTGAAG
TTCCTATACTTTCTAGCTAGAGAATAGGAACTTCCCGAGCGGCCGCGTGTTACAAGCTTGACTCCAGCGT
AACTGGACTGCAATCAACTCACTGGCTCACCTTCACGGGTGGGCCTTTCTTCGGTAGAAAATCAAAGGAT
CTTCTTGAGATCCTTTTTTTCTGCGCGTAATCTGCTGCTTGCAAACAAAAAAACCACCGCTACCAGCGGT
GGTTTGTTTGCCGGATCAAGAGCTACCAACTCTTTTTCCGAGGTAACTGGCTTCAGCAGAGCGCAGATAC
CAAATACTGTTCTTCTAGTGTAGCCGTAGTTAGGCCACCACTTCAAGAACTCTGTAGCACCGCCTACATA
CCTCGCTCTGCTAATCCTGTTACCAGTGGCTGCTGCCAGTGGCGATAAGTCGTGTCTTACCGGGTTGGAC
TCAAGACGATAGTTACCGGATAAGGCGCAGCGGTCGGGCTGAACGGGGGGTTCGTGCACACAGCCCAGCT
TGGAGCGAACGACCTACACCGAACTGAGATACCTACAGCGTGAGCTATGAGAAAGCGCCACGCTTCCCGA
AGGGAGAAAGGCGGACAGGTATCCGGTAAGCGGCAGGGTCGGAACAGGAGAGCGCACGAGGGAGCTTCCA
GGGGTAAACGCCTGGTATCTTTATAGTCCTGTCGGGTTTCGCCACCTCTGACTTGAGCATCGATTTTTGT
GATGCTCGTCAGGGGGGCGGAGCCTATGGAAAAACGCCAGCAACGCAGAAAGGCCCACCCGAAGGTGAGC
CAGGTGATTACATTTGGGCCCTCATCAGAGGTTTTCACCGTCATCACCGAAACGCGCGAGGCAGCTGCGG
TAAAGCTCATCAGCGTGGTCGTGAAGCGATTCACAGATGTCTGCCTGTTCATCCGCGTCCAGCTCGTTGA
GTTTCTCCAGAAGCGTTAATGTCTGGCTTCTGATAAAGCGGGCCATGTTAAGGGCGGTTTTTTCCTGTTT
GGTCACTTACCAATGCTTAATCAGTGAGGCACCTATCTCAGCGATCTGTCTATTTCGTTCATCCATAGTT
GCCTGACTCCCCGTCGTGTAGATAACTACGATGCGGGAGGGCTTACCATCTGGCCCCAGTGCTGCAATGA
TACCGCGAGACCCACGCTCACCGGCTCCAGATTTATCAGCAATAAACCAGCCAGCCGGGAGGGCCGAGCG
CAGAAGTGATCCTGCAACTTTATCCGCCTCCATCCAGTCTATTAATTGTTGCCGGGAAGCTAGAGTAAGT
AGTTCGCCAGTTAATAGTTTGCGCAACGTTGTTGCCATTGCTACAGGCATCGTGGTGTCACGCTCGTCGT
TTGGTATGGCTTCATTCAGCTCCGGTTCCCAACGATCAAGGCGAGTTACATGATCCCCCATGTTGTGCAA
AAAAGCGGTTAGCTCCTTCGGTCCTCCGATCGTTGCCAGAAGTAAGTTGGCCGCAGTGTTATCACTCATG
GTTATGGCAGCACTGCATAATTCTCTTACTGTCATGCCATCCGTGAGATGCTTTTCTGTGACTGGTGAGT
ACTCAACCAAGTCATTCTGAGAATAGTGTATGCGGCGACCGAGTTGCTCTTGCCCGGCGTCAATACGGGA
TAATACCGCGCCACATAGCAGAACTTTAAAAGTGCTCATCATTGGAAAACGTTCTTCGGGGCGTAAACTC
TCAAGGATCTTACCGCTGTTGAGATCCAGTTCGATGTAACCCACTCGTGCACCCAACTGATCTTCAGCAT
CTTTTACTTTCACCAGCGTTTCTGGGTGAGCAAAAACAGGAAGGCAAAATGCCGCAAAAAAGGGAATAAG
GGCGACACGGAAATGTTGAATACTCATTTTAGCTTCCTTAGCTCCTGAAAATCTCGATAACTCAAAAAAT
ACGCCCGGTAGTGATCTTATTTCATTATGGTGAAAGTTGGAACCTCTTACGTGCCGATCAAGTCAAAAGC
CTCCGGTCGGAGGCTTTTGACTTTCTGCTATGGAGGTCAGGTATGATTTAAATGGTCAGTTAGA
Features (pLannotate 1.2.2; 13 found; start..end, strand, type, name):
     25..466     +  promoter       GAL1 promoter: S. cerevisiae GAL1; inducible promoter, regulated by Gal4
    481..2397    +  CDS            R1A_SARS2 (fragment): Experimental evidence at protein level: Swiss-Prot protein existence level 1. [Non-structural protein 10]: Plays a pivotal role in viral transcription by stimulating both nsp14 3'-5' exoribonuclease and nsp16 2'-O-methyltransferase activities. Therefore plays an essential role in viral mRNAs cap methylation. From Severe acute respiratory syndrome coronavirus 2 (2019-nCoV) (SARS-CoV-2).
   2453..2625    +  terminator     CYC1 terminator (fragment): S. cerevisiae CYC1; transcription terminator for CYC1
   2661..2837    +  promoter       URA3 promoter (fragment): S. cerevisiae URA3
   2838..3641    +  CDS            URA3: orotidine-5'-phosphate decarboxylase, required for uracil biosynthesis; S. cerevisiae URA3; yeast auxotrophic marker, counterselectable with 5-fluoroorotic acid (5-FOA)
   3724..4706    -  rep_origin     2μ ori: yeast 2μ plasmid origin of replication
   4784..4813    +  terminator     T3Te terminator: phage T3 early transcription terminator
   4835..5422    +  rep_origin     ori: high-copy-number ColE1/pMB1/pBR322/pUC origin of replication
   5434..5461    -  terminator     T7Te terminator: phage T7 early transcription terminator
   5485..5676    -  CDS            rop: Rop protein, which maintains plasmids at low copy number; rop
   5677..6537    -  CDS            AmpR: β-lactamase; bla; confers resistance to ampicillin, carbenicillin, and related antibiotics
   6538..6640    -  promoter       cat promoter: promoter of the E. coli cat gene encoding chloramphenicol acetyltransferase
   6641..6672    -  terminator     tonB terminator: bidirectional E. coli tonB-P14 transcription terminator
