[The description below was written by a language model from this plasmid's Addgene catalogue record and pLannotate feature annotations shown in this document.]
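Description:
pGBW-m4046520 is an E. coli–yeast shuttle plasmid for galactose-inducible expression of SARS-CoV-2 nsp2 in Saccharomyces cerevisiae. In bacteria it is propagated through a high-copy ColE1/pUC-type origin and selected with ampicillin. In the annotated sequence the β-lactamase gene is driven by a cat promoter, and a short rop-like segment is called next to it. The bacterial module is flanked by the tonB, T7Te and T3Te terminators, which insulate it from read-through transcription. In yeast, the 2μ origin supports episomal multicopy maintenance. The URA3 marker, with its own promoter fragment, allows selection in ura3 hosts on medium lacking uracil and counterselection with 5-FOA.

The payload is a wild-type nsp2 coding sequence of about 1.9 kb, made by gene synthesis. It sits between the GAL1 promoter, which is regulated by Gal4 and induced by galactose, and a CYC1 transcription terminator. The listing of budding yeast alongside the virus as species may indicate codon adaptation, but the record does not say so. The automated annotation matches this ORF to a fragment of the SARS-CoV-2 replicase polyprotein 1a. The nsp10 functional text attached to that hit is generic polyprotein annotation and does not describe the insert, which the catalogue identifies as nsp2. The catalogue also lists a C-terminal thrombin-cleavable 6xHis tag supplied by the backbone. This tag would allow metal-affinity purification followed by tag removal, although it is not annotated separately in the feature table.

The sequence record (6,714 nt) comes from the depositor's NGS quality control, which may not fully cover the plasmid. It is also longer than the sum of the stated backbone and insert sizes. The construct is suited to producing recombinant nsp2 in yeast for purification or functional study.
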