Addgene plasmid #149060: pGBW-m4046520
Purpose: Yeast Expression plasmid for SARS-CoV-2 nsp2
Depositing lab: Ginkgo Bioworks & Benjie Chen. Depositing organization: Ginkgo Bioworks.
Backbone
  Vector backbone: AmpR; 2u URA3
  Backbone size w/o insert (bp): 4078
  Vector type: Yeast Expression
  Selectable markers: URA3
Growth in bacteria
  Bacterial resistance: Ampicillin, 100 μg/mL
  Growth temperature: 37°C
  Growth strain: DH5alpha
  Copy number: High Copy
Gene/Insert
  Gene/Insert name: SARS-CoV-2 nsp2
  Species: S. cerevisiae (budding yeast); Severe acute respiratory syndrome coronavirus 2
  Insert size (bp): 1907
  Mutation: wt
  Entrez Gene: ORF1ab (a.k.a. GU280_gp01)
  Promoter: pGAL1
  Tag / fusion protein: Cleavable thrombin;6xHIS (C terminal on backbone)
  Cloning method: Unknown
Resource information
  A portion of this plasmid was derived from a plasmid made by: GinkgoBioworks
Depositor comments: NCBI Reference Sequence: YP_009725298.1. Created by gene synthesis with Not1 site. NGS used for QC was performed by Ginkgo and may not fully cover the entire plasmid.
How to cite: pGBW-m4046520 was a gift from Ginkgo Bioworks & Benjie Chen (Addgene plasmid # 149060 ; http://n2t.net/addgene:149060 ; RRID:Addgene_149060)
